Addgene plasmid #171088: pU6-Universal.Sth.dCas9
Purpose: CRISPR interference. Recipient construct for cloning 20-nt spacers into the sgRNA scaffold compatible with Streptococcus thermophilus dCas9 (CRISPR1 system) via BsaI restriction sites.
Depositing lab: Sebastian Lourido. Depositing organization: Whitehead Institute for Biomedical Research. Publication: CRISPR-Mediated Transcriptional Repression in Toxoplasma gondii. Markus BM, Boydston EA, Lourido S. mSphere. 2021 Oct 13:e0047421. doi: 10.1128/mSphere.00474-21. PubMed 34643425.
Backbone
  Vector backbone: pU6-Universal
  Backbone size w/o insert (bp): 2643
  Total vector size (bp): 6285
  Vector type: Toxoplasma gondii expression
  Selectable markers: Pyrimethamine
Growth in bacteria
  Bacterial resistance: Ampicillin, 100 μg/mL
  Growth temperature: 37°C
  Growth strain: dam-/dcm- (NEB catalog # C2925I)
  Copy number: High Copy
Gene/Insert 1
  Gene/Insert name: Toxoplasma U6 upstream region – spacer cloning site - sgRNA scaffold (compatible with S. thermophilus Cas9 CRISPR1)
  Species: Synthetic; Streptococcus thermophilus, Toxoplasma gondii
  Insert size (bp): 611
  Promoter: U6 (Toxoplasma gondii)
  Cloning method: Unknown
  Sequencing primers: 5′ gcgggacagagttgtctcgac; 3′ gcgggacagagttgtctcgac
Gene/Insert 2
  Gene/Insert name: DHFR-TSc3
  Species: Toxoplasma gondii
  Insert size (bp): 3057
  Mutation: Note: A S245F mutation is present but did not appear to affect drug selection with pyrimethamine
  Promoter: DHFR-TS (Toxoplasma gondii)
  Cloning method: Restriction Enzyme; 5′ cloning site NsiI (not destroyed); 3′ cloning site SbfI (not destroyed)
  Sequencing primers: 5′ gcgggacagagttgtctcgac; 3′ tctagaactagtggatc
Resource information
  A portion of this plasmid was derived from a plasmid made by: This construct was adapted from a previously published plasmid by Saima Sidik et al. (Addgene plasmid # 52694). The sgRNA scaffold was cloned from another published plasmid, which was kindly provided to us by Jeremy Rock and Sarah Fortune (Rock JM, Hopkins FF, Chavez A, et al. Programmable transcriptional repression in mycobacteria using an orthogonal CRISPR interference platform. Nat Microbiol. 2017;2:16274. Published 2017 Feb 6. doi:10.1038/nmicrobiol.2016.274).
Terms and licenses: Academic/Nonprofit Terms; Industry Terms: Not Available to Industry
How to cite: pU6-Universal.Sth.dCas9 was a gift from Sebastian Lourido (Addgene plasmid # 171088 ; http://n2t.net/addgene:171088 ; RRID:Addgene_171088)
