[The description below was written by a language model from this plasmid's Addgene catalogue record and pLannotate feature annotations shown in this document.]
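Description:
pU6-Universal.Sth.dCas9 is a guide-RNA recipient plasmid for CRISPR interference in Toxoplasma gondii, built on the pU6-Universal backbone and totalling about 6.3 kb. In bacteria it is maintained through a high-copy ColE1/pUC-type origin and selected with ampicillin via the β-lactamase gene and its native promoter. An f1 phage origin is also present, along with short rop and bom fragments that are remnants of pBR322-derived sequence rather than functional units. The record lists a dam-/dcm- methylation-deficient E. coli strain for propagation.

The plasmid carries two cassettes for the parasite. The first, roughly 600 bp, consists of the Toxoplasma U6 upstream region, a spacer cloning site and an sgRNA scaffold compatible with the Streptococcus thermophilus CRISPR1 Cas9. The annotation detects part of this scaffold as an St1 gRNA scaffold fragment. BsaI sites allow a 20-nt spacer to be inserted directly upstream of the scaffold, so that the U6 promoter drives a complete guide RNA. The second cassette, about 3 kb and flanked by retained NsiI and SbfI sites, is DHFR-TSc3, an allele of the bifunctional dihydrofolate reductase–thymidylate synthase expressed from its own DHFR-TS promoter. It provides pyrimethamine selection in transfected parasites. The record notes an additional S245F substitution that did not appear to impair drug selection.

Despite its name, the annotated features and listed inserts include no Cas9 coding sequence, so the catalytically dead S. thermophilus Cas9 must be provided separately. The construct is used to clone gene-specific guides that direct dCas9 to target loci for programmable transcriptional repression in Toxoplasma.
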