Features (pLannotate 1.2.2; 9 found; start..end, strand, type, name):
    239..299     -  misc_RNA       St1 gRNA scaffold (fragment): guide RNA scaffold for the Streptococcus thermophilus CRISPR/Cas9 system (Esvelt et al., 2013)
    890..1478    -  rep_origin     ori: high-copy-number ColE1/pMB1/pBR322/pUC origin of replication
   1649..2509    -  CDS            AmpR: β-lactamase; bla; confers resistance to ampicillin, carbenicillin, and related antibiotics
   2510..2614    -  promoter       AmpR promoter: bla
   2709..2744    +  CDS            rop (fragment): Rop protein, which maintains plasmids at low copy number; rop
   2846..2895    +  misc_feature   bom (fragment): basis of mobility region from pBR322
   2896..3351    -  rep_origin     f1 ori (sequence partly withheld): f1 bacteriophage origin of replication; arrow indicates direction of (+) strand synthesis
   3370..3421    +  misc_feature   bom (fragment): basis of mobility region from pBR322
   3810..5639    -  CDS            DRTS_TOXGO: Experimental evidence at protein level: Swiss-Prot protein existence level 1. Bifunctional enzyme. Involved in de novo dTMP biosynthesis. Key enzyme in folate metabolism. Catalyzes an essential reaction for de novo glycine and purine synthesis, DNA precursor synthesis, and for the conversion of dUMP to dTMP (By similarity). From Toxoplasma gondii.
>Addgene plasmid #171088 | pU6-Universal.Sth.dCas9 | addgene full sequence | sequence record 335785 | Addgene NGS Result
GAGATAGAGGTGCTGGGGGCCATTGCGGTGTCGTGGATTTACCAGTCATGGACGAGATCGTTCCGGAGCC
TGTCTTTCCTGAAAGTCTGAAAAAATTGCGGGAAAGTCACGCATATGGAACAGCACCGGGGCGGGACAGA
GTTGTCTCGACAACGAATGACACACAGGAACTACGCGGGGGGTGAAAATCGAATGACATGCTAGATGCAT
GGTACCTCTAGAGAAAAAGAAAAAAAAACACCCTGCCATAAAATGACAGGGTGTTGATTTCGGCATGAAG
CCTTATCTTTGTAGCTTCTTTCGAGTACAAAAACTGAGACCGGTCTCTAACTTGACATCCCCATTTACCA
GAAGGCAAACACCCCCTTCGGGGACGAGGTGACCCTGCGCGACAGAAAGCCCCTTCGAAGAGCGCACAGG
GAGGAAGCAGGCCTCTGCAGGTCGCCATTTGAAAATCTGACAGAACTGATGGAAATATGATTCTTGTCAG
AGAAGACATTCGAGAGTTCGAAGGTTTCCCCCTTGGCTCTACATATCCCAGTGTCTCGCGTTCTGCAGGA
GGCGCGTCAGGCCTAGGATGCAATATTGGCGCCCAATTCACAGTGCAGCGGCGCAGCCGTCGCAACACTT
CGCAGCGTGAAAGACTTATCGCTCTCCGCCTCTCGATGGTTCGGGATGTTCGCTTCGAGTGTATGCTGCG
CAAGCTTTCGCGTTTGGGTACGTTAATTTGAAATCTTTCGCGTTTCCCGTGTGCCCTCAGTGTCTCCAAC
ATGTGGCCGCGGTGAAATCGTCCCCACGACGATTTCAACTCGCGCACTTTGTCTCATCCCATGTGAGCAA
AAGGCCAGCAAAAGGCCAGGAACCGTAAAAAGGCCGCGTTGCTGGCGTTTTTCCATAGGCTCCGCCCCCC
TGACGAGCATCACAAAAATCGACGCTCAAGTCAGAGGTGGCGAAACCCGACAGGACTATAAAGATACCAG
GCGTTTCCCCCTGGAAGCTCCCTCGTGCGCTCTCCTGTTCCGACCCTGCCGCTTACCGGATACCTGTCCG
CCTTTCTCCCTTCGGGAAGCGTGGCGCTTTCTCATAGCTCACGCTGTAGGTATCTCAGTTCGGTGTAGGT
CGTTCGCTCCAAGCTGGGCTGTGTGCACGAACCCCCCGTTCAGCCCGACCGCTGCGCCTTATCCGGTAAC
TATCGTCTTGAGTCCAACCCGGTAAGACACGACTTATCGCCACTGGCAGCAGCCACTGGTAACAGGATTA
GCAGAGCGAGGTATGTAGGCGGTGCTACAGAGTTCTTGAAGTGGTGGCCTAACTACGGCTACACTAGAAG
AACAGTATTTGGTATCTGCGCTCTGCTGAAGCCAGTTACCTTCGGAAAAAGAGTTGGTAGCTCTTGATCC
GGCAAACAAACCACCGCTGGTAGCGGTGGTTTTTTTGTTTGCAAGCAGCAGATTACGCGCAGAAAAAAAG
GATCTCAAGAAGATCCTTTGATCTTTTCTACGGGGTCTGACGCTCAGTGGAACGAAAACTCACGTTAAGG
GATTTTGGTCATGAGATTATCAAAAAGGATCTTCACCTAGATCCTTTTAAATTAAAAATGAAGTTTTAAA
TCAATCTAAAGTATATATGAGTAAACTTGGTCTGACAGTTACCAATGCTTAATCAGTGAGGCACCTATCT
CAGCGATCTGTCTATTTCGTTCATCCATAGTTGCCTGACTCCCCGTCGTGTAGATAACTACGATACGGGA
GGGCTTACCATCTGGCCCCAGTGCTGCAATGATACCGCGGCTTCCACGCTCACCGGCTCCAGATTTATCA
GCAATAAACCAGCCAGCCGGAAGGGCCGAGCGCAGAAGTGGTCCTGCAACTTTATCCGCCTCCATCCAGT
CTATTAATTGTTGCCGGGAAGCTAGAGTAAGTAGTTCGCCAGTTAATAGTTTGCGCAACGTTGTTGCCAT
TGCTACAGGCATCGTGGTGTCACGCTCGTCGTTTGGTATGGCTTCATTCAGCTCCGGTTCCCAACGATCA
AGGCGAGTTACATGATCCCCCATGTTGTGCAAAAAAGCGGTTAGCTCCTTCGGTCCTCCGATCGTTGTCA
GAAGTAAGTTGGCCGCAGTGTTATCACTCATGGTTATGGCAGCACTGCATAATTCTCTTACTGTCATGCC
ATCCGTAAGATGCTTTTCTGTGACTGGTGAGTACTCAACCAAGTCATTCTGAGAATAGTGTATGCGGCGA
CCGAGTTGCTCTTGCCCGGCGTCAATACGGGATAATACCGCGCCACATAGCAGAACTTTAAAAGTGCTCA
TCATTGGAAAACGTTCTTCGGGGCGAAAACTCTCAAGGATCTTACCGCTGTTGAGATCCAGTTCGATGTA
ACCCACTCGTGCACCCAACTGATCTTCAGCATCTTTTACTTTCACCAGCGTTTCTGGGTGAGCAAAAACA
GGAAGGCAAAATGCCGCAAAAAAGGGAATAAGGGCGACACGGAAATGTTGAATACTCATACTCTTCCTTT
TTCAATATTATTGAAGCATTTATCAGGGTTATTGTCTCATGAGCGGATACATATTTGAATGTATTTAGAA
AAATAAACAAATAGGGGTTCCGCGCACATTTCCCCGAAAAGTGCCACCTGACGTCTAAGAAACCATTATT
ATCATGACATTAACCTATAAAAATAGGCGTATCACGAGGCCCTTTCGTCTCGCGCGTTTCGGTGATGACG
GTGAAAACCTCTGACACATGCAGCTCCCGGAGACGGTCACAGCTTGTCTGTAAGCGGATGCCGGGAGCAG
ACAAGCCCGTCAGGGCGCGTCAGCGGGTGTTGGCGGGTGTCGGGGCTGGCTTAACTATGCGGCATCAGAG
CAGATTGTACTGAGAGTGCACCATAAAATTGTAAACGTTAATATTTTGTTAAAATTCGCGTTAAATTTTT
GTTAAATCAGCTCATTTTTTAACCAATAGACCGAAATCGGCAAAATCCCTTATAAATCAAAAGAATAGCC
CGAGATAGAGT
[37 nt withheld, positions 3022-3058]
AAAGAACGTGGACTCCAACGTCAAAGG
[141 nt withheld, positions 3086-3226]
G
[46 nt withheld, positions 3228-3273]
A
[95 nt withheld, positions 3275-3369]
TATGCGGTGTGAAATACCGCACAGATGCGTAAGGAGAAAATACCGCATCAGGCGCCCCTGCAGGGCTCTA
GAACTAGTGGATCGATCCCCCGGGCTGCAGGAATTCCATCCTGCAAGTGCATAGAAGGAAAGTTGTCTGC
TGTCGTGGGCAGACAGCAACAGTCCAGCACTCTAGCGGCATACAGAACGATAACGCATTCACGAGTGGAT
ACACGCACATCTGCGTCACCCGCAACTCGCTTTCGTTCTGATTGACAAAAAGAAAACAAGGCGAGGTGAG
ACTGTGTGAAATGCCACATGAAGAGTCATCCCTTTTCTTCGATAAAGGACACAGGGCTCTCTGGCACCCC
CTCGTCAGCTCTCTCCGACCCGAGGCACTCTCCCTGATCCCTCCGAAAAGAGAGGAAAACGAGAGACGGG
CAGCTTCTGTATTTCCGCTAGACAGCCATCTCCATCTGGATTCGTCCGTGCGGGACGTAGCCCACGACCT
CAAAATCCTCGGCGGTGAAATCGTCGATTTCCTTGATGCGTTCCTTGTTGAGGATGTTCACAATGGGGAA
CGGCCTCGGTTCTCTCCGCAGCTGCTCTTTTAAAGCCTCGACATGGTTCGTGTAGACATGCGTGTTCCCC
ATGAAGTGAATGAACTCCTTAGGTTTTAGGTTGCAGACGTGTGCAACCATGAGCGTCAAAAGCGAATAGG
AAGCGATGTTGAAGGGGACGCCGAGGCCGACATCGCACGACCGCTGATACATGATGCACGACAGCTCCTT
CTGGTCGTTCACGTAGAACTGGCACAACAAGTGACAAGGCGGCAGCGCCATTTCGTCCAGCGCTGCAGGA
TTCCAGGCAGTCATGAGCATGCGACGATCTGTTGGATTCGTTCTCAGCATCTGGATCACATTCTTCAGCT
GGTCGACGCCCTGCCCTGTGTAGTCTGTGTGCATGTCTTTGTATGCCGCGCCGAAGTGTCTCCACTGGAA
GCCGTAGCCCGGGCCGATGTCTCCGACCTCTCGGTGGGGGAGATTGCGCGAATCGAGGAACTCGCGTGTC
ACATTCTTGTCCCAGATCTTCACGCCCTTCTCAGAAAGATGGTTTGCGTTCGTGTCGCCGCGAATGAACC
ACAGCAACTCTTCGAGGACCCCTTTCCAGAACACACGCTTTGTGGTGAGAAGTGGAAAGGCCTGATCCAG
CGAGTAGCGCATAGTGCAGCCGAATTTGGAGATGACACCAACGCCCGTTCGGTCATCCATTGTCCTTCCA
TTGTTAATAATGTCGGCAATGAGATCAAGGTACTGGAATTCTTCATGGCCTCTAAAGTGAACATGCGGAA
CGGCCCGAATCAGTTCCTTTTGCTCGCGTTTTTTCCGGTCTTCTTCGTCCATCCACGCCAACACCGGGGC
AATGGCTGCGGCCGAAGAAGGAGCCTGCAACCCGTGCACGGGAGTTGTCTCCCTCGTGGACGTCAAGGAG
CTCATTGCGTTGCTCGGTTCCGCAGTGGCTGCGTCGTCAGTCTTCCTTCTCTTCTCGAGAACCACAAAGT
CGTAGGGTACCCCGTTGTCTGAGAAGGTCTTGGAAATGAAGATGGGTCGATACGTCGCTTCATTGTCCTT
CTCTCTTCCGAGCTCCGGACAAAAGGGAACGAACACAGACTCGGCAGGAGCTGCAGCCTGCGCAGCAGTT
GATTTGTTTGAAAGAATGTCATCTCCGGGGAACGCAGGGAAGAAAACGTCGCACGGAAACTCGCGGGCTA
CACGCGTGATGTACAGGTGAGAGGCAACGCCCAGAGACAGCGCTGCCTCGTACAGTCCCGCTCCTCCCAC
GACAAAAATCTGGTCGACAGAATCCTTGTACTCTTCCTCCAGAAGGCTGAGAGCTGCTGGGAGTGAAGCA
CAGACTCGGACGCGCTGCTGGCCTTCAGCTTGAGGCTTCTCCGCCGCAATGTCTTCTTCTTTGAGGGAAG
AGGAAACGACGATGTTCAATCTGTCCACGAGGGGTCTAAACTTTCGAGGCATGCTTTCCCAGTTTTTCCG
TCCCATGACAACGGCGTTGAATCTCTTGCCGACTGATGGAGAGGGAAGTCCAGAGTCGCCCGTCTTTGCA
AATTTCCTGGGAAGCCACCCGTTCAGGCGACTGGCTTCTTCGGGCGTCGTTTTTGTCACACGACGAAAGT
GTTTGAAATCTGTGGTCAAGTGGGGCCACGGGAGGCCGTTGTTGATGCCGATGCCCCTCTTGGGGGTCAT
CGCGACGACCAGACACACCGGTTTCTGCATCTTCCCAGACACGACAACGCCCCGTAGAGCAGAAACGCAC
TACTAAAGCGAAACTTCACCCGTCCCTGCTGCACTCAGAGCAGTGCTCCGCACTGCCGTGTGGTAAAATG
AAAAGGTTCTACGAGACACGCGTCTCCGGATCGACAAGCGAAGGATCTGCACACCTGCTCTCGATGTCGA
ACAAAGCACGGAGGAGAGACGGAAAGTGCTTACATCGAACACGGTTATCAAACCCGAGAAAAAGAAACGA
ACAGAAGAAAAAGGAAACCTCCGCATACTTTTAAAGAATGAAGTTCCCCGATTTTCCCAAAAATGGCGTC
ATTTTCGCGCACGGCAGTCAGATAACAGGTGTAGCGGCTGCCCACCAACAGAGACGGCGCGGCCGACAGG
ACGCTACTGGGACTGCGAACAGCAGCAAGATCGGATCTTCCGCGGGCGGGTTTGAATGCAAGGTTTCGTG
CTGTCGAAAAAGAGAATGGAACTTAATGTCCACGTAGTTCGCGCATGAAAAGCGTCCTACCACTCAAAAA
AGACAAAAACCGCACTCGCGGCGTTGAATGTGCGGGGGAACGGATGGCTCTCTTTTTTGGAAAGCGAATG
CAAAAAGACAAGACGCAGACGCATACAACGTTAGTCCCCTGGCACGA
